Addgene plasmid #210339: NSP4-WT-Flag
Purpose: Expresses SARS-CoV-2 NSP4 fused with Flag in mammalian cells
Depositing lab: Michele Pagano. Depositing organization: NYU Grossman School of Medicine. Publication: The REEP5/TRAM1 complex binds SARS-CoV-2 NSP3 and promotes virus replication. Li J, Gui Q, Liang FX, Sall J, Zhang Q, Duan Y, Dhabaria A, Askenazi M, Ueberheide B, Stapleford KA, Pagano M. J Virol. 2023 Sep 28:e0050723. doi: 10.1128/jvi.00507-23. PubMed 37768083.
Backbone
  Vector backbone: PcDNA3.1
  Backbone size w/o insert (bp): 5400
  Total vector size (bp): 6900
  Vector type: Mammalian Expression
  Selectable markers: Neomycin (select with G418)
Growth in bacteria
  Bacterial resistance: Ampicillin, 100 μg/mL
  Growth temperature: 37°C
  Growth strain: DH5alpha
  Copy number: High Copy
Gene/Insert
  Gene/Insert name: SARS-CoV-2 NSP4
  Species: H. sapiens (human); SARS-CoV-2 isolate Wuhan-Hu-1
  Insert size (bp): 1506
  Mutation: Many synonymous changes due to codon optimization
  Entrez Gene: ORF1ab (a.k.a. GU280_gp01)
  Tag / fusion protein: Flag (C terminal on insert)
  Cloning method: Ligation Independent Cloning
  Sequencing primers: 5′ CMV-F; 3′ BGHR
Terms and licenses: Academic/Nonprofit Terms; Industry Terms: Not Available to Industry
How to cite: NSP4-WT-Flag was a gift from Michele Pagano (Addgene plasmid # 210339 ; http://n2t.net/addgene:210339 ; RRID:Addgene_210339)
