[The description below was written by a language model from this plasmid's Addgene catalogue record and pLannotate feature annotations shown in this document.]
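Description:
NSP4-WT-Flag is a mammalian expression plasmid built on the pcDNA3.1 backbone that produces the SARS-CoV-2 non-structural protein 4 (NSP4) carrying a C-terminal Flag epitope. The roughly 1.5 kb insert derives from the ORF1ab polyprotein of the Wuhan-Hu-1 isolate and is wild type at the protein level, but contains many synonymous changes from codon optimization. It was introduced by ligation-independent cloning. In the feature table the coding region is matched to the SARS-CoV-2 replicase polyprotein 1a. The functional text attached to that hit concerns nsp10 and is generic annotation for the polyprotein entry, not a description of this insert. The Flag tag itself is not called as a separate feature, though the catalogue record places it at the C terminus.

Transcription is driven by the human cytomegalovirus immediate-early enhancer and promoter and terminated by the bovine growth hormone polyadenylation signal. A T7 promoter lies upstream of the insert and an SP6 promoter lies downstream in the opposite orientation. Short fragments annotated as a truncated HIV-1 LTR and an attL1 site near the cloning junction appear to be partial sequence matches rather than functional elements. A separate cassette with the SV40 early promoter, neomycin phosphotransferase gene and SV40 poly(A) signal allows G418 selection of stably transfected cells. In E. coli the plasmid is maintained through a high-copy ColE1/pUC-type origin and ampicillin resistance, and an f1 origin is also present.

The construct is suited to transient or stable expression of tagged NSP4 in mammalian cells, with the Flag tag allowing detection or immunoprecipitation. It comes from work on host factors that bind SARS-CoV-2 replication proteins.
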