Features (pLannotate 1.2.2; 22 found; start..end, strand, type, name):
     28..80      -  misc_feature   bom (fragment): basis of mobility region from pBR322
    235..614     +  enhancer       CMV enhancer: human cytomegalovirus immediate early enhancer
    615..818     +  promoter       CMV promoter: human cytomegalovirus (CMV) immediate early promoter
    814..847     +  LTR            5' LTR (truncated) (fragment): truncated 5' long terminal repeat (LTR) from HIV-1
    863..881     +  promoter       T7 promoter: promoter for bacteriophage T7 RNA polymerase
    913..934     +  protein_bind   attL1 (fragment): mutant version of attL; recombination site for the Gateway® LR reaction LR Clonase™
    937..2442    +  CDS            R1A_SARS2 (fragment): Experimental evidence at protein level: Swiss-Prot protein existence level 1. [Non-structural protein 10]: Plays a pivotal role in viral transcription by stimulating both nsp14 3'-5' exoribonuclease and nsp16 2'-O-methyltransferase activities. Therefore plays an essential role in viral mRNAs cap methylation. From Severe acute respiratory syndrome coronavirus 2 (2019-nCoV) (SARS-CoV-2).
   2515..2533    -  promoter       SP6 promoter: promoter for bacteriophage SP6 RNA polymerase
   2559..2783    +  polyA_signal   bGH poly(A) signal: bovine growth hormone polyadenylation signal
   2787..2808    +  promoter       SV40 promoter (fragment): SV40 enhancer and early promoter
   2829..3257    +  rep_origin     f1 ori (sequence partly withheld): f1 bacteriophage origin of replication; arrow indicates direction of (+) strand synthesis
   3271..3600    +  promoter       SV40 promoter: SV40 enhancer and early promoter
   3667..4458    +  CDS            neo: KKA2_KLEPN - Also known as kan, nptII. Experimental evidence at protein level: Swiss-Prot protein existence level 1. Resistance to kanamycin, neomycin, paromomycin, ribostamycin, butirosin and gentamicin B. From Klebsiella pneumoniae.
   4482..4640    +  CDS            ble (fragment): BLE_KLEPN - Experimental evidence at protein level: Swiss-Prot protein existence level 1. Binding protein with a strong affinity to the bleomycin family of antibiotics. Binds to CL990; an antimitotic-antibiotic compound. From Klebsiella pneumoniae.
   4635..4756    +  polyA_signal   SV40 poly(A) signal: SV40 polyadenylation signal
   4829..4845    -  protein_bind   lac operator: The lac repressor binds to the lac operator to inhibit transcription in E. coli. This inhibition can be relieved by adding lactose or isopropyl-β-D-thiogalactopyranoside (IPTG). lac repressor encoded by lacI
   4853..4883    -  promoter       lac promoter: promoter for the E. coli lac operon
   4898..4919    -  protein_bind   CAP binding site: CAP binding activates transcription in the presence of cAMP. E. coli catabolite activator protein
   4932..5024    -  CDS            lacI (fragment): lac repressor; lacI; The lac repressor binds to the lac operator to inhibit transcription in E. coli. This inhibition can be relieved by adding lactose or isopropyl-β-D-thiogalactopyranoside (IPTG).
   5207..5795    -  rep_origin     ori: high-copy-number ColE1/pMB1/pBR322/pUC origin of replication
   5966..6826    -  CDS            AmpR: β-lactamase; bla; confers resistance to ampicillin, carbenicillin, and related antibiotics
   6827..6931    -  promoter       AmpR promoter: bla
>Addgene plasmid #210339 | NSP4-WT-Flag | addgene full sequence | sequence record 418188 | Addgene NGS Result
GACGGATCGGGAGATCTCCCGATCCCCTATGGTGCACTCTCAGTACAATCTGCTCTGATGCCGCATAGTT
AAGCCAGTATCTGCTCCCTGCTTGTGTGTTGGAGGTCGCTGAGTAGTGCGCGAGCAAAATTTAAGCTACA
ACAAGGCAAGGCTTGACCGACAATTGCATGAAGAATCTGCTTAGGGTTAGGCGTTTTGCGCTGCTTCGCG
ATGTACGGGCCAGATATACGCGTTGACATTGATTATTGACTAGTTATTAATAGTAATCAATTACGGGGTC
ATTAGTTCATAGCCCATATATGGAGTTCCGCGTTACATAACTTACGGTAAATGGCCCGCCTGGCTGACCG
CCCAACGACCCCCGCCCATTGACGTCAATAATGACGTATGTTCCCATAGTAACGCCAATAGGGACTTTCC
ATTGACGTCAATGGGTGGAGTATTTACGGTAAACTGCCCACTTGGCAGTACATCAAGTGTATCATATGCC
AAGTACGCCCCCTATTGACGTCAATGACGGTAAATGGCCCGCCTGGCATTATGCCCAGTACATGACCTTA
TGGGACTTTCCTACTTGGCAGTACATCTACGTATTAGTCATCGCTATTACCATGGTGATGCGGTTTTGGC
AGTACATCAATGGGCGTGGATAGCGGTTTGACTCACGGGGATTTCCAAGTCTCCACCCCATTGACGTCAA
TGGGAGTTTGTTTTGGCACCAAAATCAACGGGACTTTCCAAAATGTCGTAACAACTCCGCCCCATTGACG
CAAATGGGCGGTAGGCGTGTACGGTGGGAGGTCTATATAAGCAGAGCTCTCTGGCTAACTAGAGAACCCA
CTGCTTACTGGCTTATCGAAATTAATACGACTCACTATAGGGAGACCCAAGCTTGGTACCGAGCTCGGAT
CCATGCCAACTTTGTACAAAAAAGTTGGCATGAAGATCGTGAACAACTGGCTGAAGCAGCTGATCAAGGT
GACCCTGGTGTTCCTGTTCGTGGCCGCTATCTTCTACCTGATCACCCCTGTGCACGTGATGAGCAAGCAC
ACCGACTTCAGCTCCGAGATCATCGGCTACAAGGCCATCGACGGCGGAGTGACCAGAGACATCGCTTCCA
CCGACACCTGCTTCGCCAACAAGCACGCTGACTTCGACACCTGGTTCTCCCAGAGAGGTGGCTCTTACAC
CAACGACAAGGCCTGCCCACTGATCGCCGCTGTGATCACCCGTGAAGTGGGATTCGTGGTGCCTGGCCTG
CCAGGAACCATCCTGAGAACCACCAACGGTGACTTCCTGCACTTCCTGCCACGCGTGTTCAGCGCCGTGG
GCAACATCTGCTACACCCCTTCTAAGCTGATCGAGTACACCGACTTCGCCACCTCTGCTTGCGTGCTGGC
CGCTGAATGCACCATCTTCAAGGACGCCAGCGGAAAGCCAGTGCCCTACTGCTACGACACCAACGTGCTG
GAGGGTAGCGTGGCTTACGAATCCCTGCGCCCAGACACCAGATACGTGCTGATGGACGGCTCCATCATCC
AGTTCCCCAACACCTACCTGGAGGGAAGCGTGCGCGTGGTGACCACCTTCGACTCCGAATACTGCAGACA
CGGAACCTGCGAGCGTTCCGAAGCCGGAGTGTGCGTGTCTACCAGCGGTCGCTGGGTGCTGAACAACGAC
TACTACAGGTCTCTGCCTGGCGTGTTCTGCGGAGTGGATGCTGTGAACCTGCTGACCAACATGTTCACCC
CACTGATCCAGCCCATCGGTGCTCTGGACATCTCCGCCTCTATCGTGGCTGGAGGTATCGTGGCCATCGT
GGTGACCTGCCTGGCTTACTACTTCATGAGGTTCCGCAGGGCCTTCGGTGAATACAGCCACGTGGTGGCT
TTCAACACCCTGCTGTTCCTGATGTCCTTCACCGTGCTGTGCCTGACCCCCGTGTACTCTTTCCTGCCAG
GCGTGTACAGCGTGATCTACCTGTACCTGACCTTCTACCTGACCAACGACGTGTCTTTCCTGGCCCACAT
CCAGTGGATGGTCATGTTCACCCCTCTGGTGCCTTTCTGGATCACCATCGCTTACATCATCTGCATCTCT
ACCAAGCACTTCTACTGGTTCTTCAGCAACTACCTGAAGAGACGTGTGGTGTTCAACGGCGTGAGCTTCT
CCACCTTCGAGGAAGCCGCTCTGTGCACCTTCCTGCTGAACAAGGAGATGTACCTGAAGCTGCGCAGCGA
CGTGCTGCTGCCTCTGACCCAGTACAACAGGTACCTGGCCCTGTACAACAAGTACAAGTACTTCTCCGGC
GCTATGGACACCACCTCTTACCGTGAAGCCGCTTGCTGCCACCTGGCCAAGGCTCTGAACGACTTCTCTA
ACAGCGGATCCGACGTGCTGTACCAGCCCCCTCAGACCTCTATCACCAGCGCCGTGCTGCAGGAATTCGC
CGCCACCATGGATTATAAAGATGATGATGATAAATGACTCGAGCATGCATCTAGAGGGCCCTATTCTATA
GTGTCACCTAAATGCTAGAGCTCGCTGATCAGCCTCGACTGTGCCTTCTAGTTGCCAGCCATCTGTTGTT
TGCCCCTCCCCCGTGCCTTCCTTGACCCTGGAAGGTGCCACTCCCACTGTCCTTTCCTAATAAAATGAGG
AAATTGCATCGCATTGTCTGAGTAGGTGTCATTCTATTCTGGGGGGTGGGGTGGGGCAGGACAGCAAGGG
GGAGGATTGGGAAGACAATAGCAGGCATGCTGGGGATGCGGTGGGCTCTATGGCTTCTGAGGCGGAAAGA
ACCAGCTGGGGCTCTAGGGGGTATCCCC
[124 nt withheld, positions 2829-2952]
C
[91 nt withheld, positions 2954-3044]
A
[49 nt withheld, positions 3046-3094]
CCTTTGACGTTGGAGTCCACGTTCTTT
[37 nt withheld, positions 3122-3158]
ACCCTATCTCGGTCTATTCTTTTGATTTATAAGGGATTTTGCCGATTTCGGCCTATTGGTTAAAAAATGA
GCTGATTTAACAAAAATTTAACGCGAATTAATTCTGTGGAATGTGTGTCAGTTAGGGTGTGGAAAGTCCC
CAGGCTCCCCAGCAGGCAGAAGTATGCAAAGCATGCATCTCAATTAGTCAGCAACCAGGTGTGGAAAGTC
CCCAGGCTCCCCAGCAGGCAGAAGTATGCAAAGCATGCATCTCAATTAGTCAGCAACCATAGTCCCGCCC
CTAACTCCGCCCATCCCGCCCCTAACTCCGCCCAGTTCCGCCCATTCTCCGCCCCATGGCTGACTAATTT
TTTTTATTTATGCAGAGGCCGAGGCCGCCTCTGCCTCTGAGCTATTCCAGAAGTAGTGAGGAGGCTTTTT
TGGAGGCCTAGGCTTTTGCAAAAAGCTCCCGGGAGCTTGTATATCCATTTTCGGATCTGATCAAGAGACA
GGATGAGGATCGTTTCGCATGATTGAACAAGATGGATTGCACGCAGGTTCTCCGGCCGCTTGGGTGGAGA
GGCTATTCGGCTATGACTGGGCACAACAGACAATCGGCTGCTCTGATGCCGCCGTGTTCCGGCTGTCAGC
GCAGGGGCGCCCGGTTCTTTTTGTCAAGACCGACCTGTCCGGTGCCCTGAATGAACTGCAGGACGAGGCA
GCGCGGCTATCGTGGCTGGCCACGACGGGCGTTCCTTGCGCAGCTGTGCTCGACGTTGTCACTGAAGCGG
GAAGGGACTGGCTGCTATTGGGCGAAGTGCCGGGGCAGGATCTCCTGTCATCTCACCTTGCTCCTGCCGA
GAAAGTATCCATCATGGCTGATGCAATGCGGCGGCTGCATACGCTTGATCCGGCTACCTGCCCATTCGAC
CACCAAGCGAAACATCGCATCGAGCGAGCACGTACTCGGATGGAAGCCGGTCTTGTCGATCAGGATGATC
TGGACGAAGAGCATCAGGGGCTCGCGCCAGCCGAACTGTTCGCCAGGCTCAAGGCGCGCATGCCCGACGG
CGAGGATCTCGTCGTGACCCATGGCGATGCCTGCTTGCCGAATATCATGGTGGAAAATGGCCGCTTTTCT
GGATTCATCGACTGTGGCCGGCTGGGTGTGGCGGACCGCTATCAGGACATAGCGTTGGCTACCCGTGATA
TTGCTGAAGAGCTTGGCGGCGAATGGGCTGACCGCTTCCTCGTGCTTTACGGTATCGCCGCTCCCGATTC
GCAGCGCATCGCCTTCTATCGCCTTCTTGACGAGTTCTTCTGAGCGGGACTCTGGGGTTCGAAATGACCG
ACCAAGCGACGCCCAACCTGCCATCACGAGATTTCGATTCCACCGCCGCCTTCTATGAAAGGTTGGGCTT
CGGAATCGTTTTCCGGGACGCCGGCTGGATGATCCTCCAGCGCGGGGATCTCATGCTGGAGTTCTTCGCC
CACCCCAACTTGTTTATTGCAGCTTATAATGGTTACAAATAAAGCAATAGCATCACAAATTTCACAAATA
AAGCATTTTTTTCACTGCATTCTAGTTGTGGTTTGTCCAAACTCATCAATGTATCTTATCATGTCTGTAT
ACCGTCGACCTCTAGCTAGAGCTTGGCGTAATCATGGTCATAGCTGTTTCCTGTGTGAAATTGTTATCCG
CTCACAATTCCACACAACATACGAGCCGGAAGCATAAAGTGTAAAGCCTGGGGTGCCTAATGAGTGAGCT
AACTCACATTAATTGCGTTGCGCTCACTGCCCGCTTTCCAGTCGGGAAACCTGTCGTGCCAGCTGCATTA
ATGAATCGGCCAACGCGCGGGGAGAGGCGGTTTGCGTATTGGGCGCTCTTCCGCTTCCTCGCTCACTGAC
TCGCTGCGCTCGGTCGTTCGGCTGCGGCGAGCGGTATCAGCTCACTCAAAGGCGGTAATACGGTTATCCA
CAGAATCAGGGGATAACGCAGGAAAGAACATGTGAGCAAAAGGCCAGCAAAAGGCCAGGAACCGTAAAAA
GGCCGCGTTGCTGGCGTTTTTCCATAGGCTCCGCCCCCCTGACGAGCATCACAAAAATCGACGCTCAAGT
CAGAGGTGGCGAAACCCGACAGGACTATAAAGATACCAGGCGTTTCCCCCTGGAAGCTCCCTCGTGCGCT
CTCCTGTTCCGACCCTGCCGCTTACCGGATACCTGTCCGCCTTTCTCCCTTCGGGAAGCGTGGCGCTTTC
TCATAGCTCACGCTGTAGGTATCTCAGTTCGGTGTAGGTCGTTCGCTCCAAGCTGGGCTGTGTGCACGAA
CCCCCCGTTCAGCCCGACCGCTGCGCCTTATCCGGTAACTATCGTCTTGAGTCCAACCCGGTAAGACACG
ACTTATCGCCACTGGCAGCAGCCACTGGTAACAGGATTAGCAGAGCGAGGTATGTAGGCGGTGCTACAGA
GTTCTTGAAGTGGTGGCCTAACTACGGCTACACTAGAAGAACAGTATTTGGTATCTGCGCTCTGCTGAAG
CCAGTTACCTTCGGAAAAAGAGTTGGTAGCTCTTGATCCGGCAAACAAACCACCGCTGGTAGCGGTGGTT
TTTTTGTTTGCAAGCAGCAGATTACGCGCAGAAAAAAAGGATCTCAAGAAGATCCTTTGATCTTTTCTAC
GGGGTCTGACGCTCAGTGGAACGAAAACTCACGTTAAGGGATTTTGGTCATGAGATTATCAAAAAGGATC
TTCACCTAGATCCTTTTAAATTAAAAATGAAGTTTTAAATCAATCTAAAGTATATATGAGTAAACTTGGT
CTGACAGTTACCAATGCTTAATCAGTGAGGCACCTATCTCAGCGATCTGTCTATTTCGTTCATCCATAGT
TGCCTGACTCCCCGTCGTGTAGATAACTACGATACGGGAGGGCTTACCATCTGGCCCCAGTGCTGCAATG
ATACCGCGAGACCCACGCTCACCGGCTCCAGATTTATCAGCAATAAACCAGCCAGCCGGAAGGGCCGAGC
GCAGAAGTGGTCCTGCAACTTTATCCGCCTCCATCCAGTCTATTAATTGTTGCCGGGAAGCTAGAGTAAG
TAGTTCGCCAGTTAATAGTTTGCGCAACGTTGTTGCCATTGCTACAGGCATCGTGGTGTCACGCTCGTCG
TTTGGTATGGCTTCATTCAGCTCCGGTTCCCAACGATCAAGGCGAGTTACATGATCCCCCATGTTGTGCA
AAAAAGCGGTTAGCTCCTTCGGTCCTCCGATCGTTGTCAGAAGTAAGTTGGCCGCAGTGTTATCACTCAT
GGTTATGGCAGCACTGCATAATTCTCTTACTGTCATGCCATCCGTAAGATGCTTTTCTGTGACTGGTGAG
TACTCAACCAAGTCATTCTGAGAATAGTGTATGCGGCGACCGAGTTGCTCTTGCCCGGCGTCAATACGGG
ATAATACCGCGCCACATAGCAGAACTTTAAAAGTGCTCATCATTGGAAAACGTTCTTCGGGGCGAAAACT
CTCAAGGATCTTACCGCTGTTGAGATCCAGTTCGATGTAACCCACTCGTGCACCCAACTGATCTTCAGCA
TCTTTTACTTTCACCAGCGTTTCTGGGTGAGCAAAAACAGGAAGGCAAAATGCCGCAAAAAAGGGAATAA
GGGCGACACGGAAATGTTGAATACTCATACTCTTCCTTTTTCAATATTATTGAAGCATTTATCAGGGTTA
TTGTCTCATGAGCGGATACATATTTGAATGTATTTAGAAAAATAAACAAATAGGGGTTCCGCGCACATTT
CCCCGAAAAGTGCCACCTGACGTC
